>Addgene plasmid #55347 | Cerulean-CytERM-N-17 | depositor partial sequence | sequence record 85752 | insert sequence
GGGTACGGTGGGAGGTCTATATAAGCAGAGCTGGTTTAGTGACGTCAGATCCGCTAGCGCTACCGGACTC
AGATCTGGTACCCCTTGCAGCTTCCAGTGTCAGGAAGAGAAGGCTCCCATGGATCCTGTGGTGGTGCTGG
GGCTCTGTCTCTCCTGTTTGCTTCTCCTTTCACTCTGGAAACAGAGCTATGGGGGAGGGAAGCTTCGAAT
TCTGCAGTCGACGGTACCGCGGGCCCGGGATCCACCGGTCGCCACCATGGTGAGCAAGGGCGAGGAGCTG
TTCACCGGGGTGGTGCCCATCCTGGTCGAGCTGGACGGCGACGTAAACGGCCACAAGTTCAGCGTGTCCG
GCGAGGGCGAGGGCGATGCCACCTACGGCAAGCTGACCCTGAAGTTCATCTGCACCACCGGCAAGCTGCC
CGTGCCCTGGCCCACCCTCGTGACCACCCTGACCTGGGGCGTGCAGTGCTTCGCCCGCTACCCCGACCAC
ATGAAGCAGCACGACTTCTTCAAGTCCGCCATGCCCGAAGGCTACGTCCAGGAGCGCACCATCTTCTTCA
AGGACGACGGCAACTACAAGACCCGCGCCGAGGTGAAGTTCGAGGGCGACACCCTGGTGAACCGCATCGA
GCTGAAGGGCATCGACTTCAAGGAGGACGGCAACATCCTGGGGCACAAGCTGGAGTACAACGCCATCAGC
GACAACGTCTATATCACCGCCGACAAGCAGAAGAACGGCATCAAGGCCAACTTCAAGATCCGCCACAACA
TCGAGGACGGCAGCGTGCAGCTCGCCGACCACTACCAGCAGAACACCCCCATCGGCGACGGCCCCGTGCT
GCTGCCCGACAACCACTACCTGAGCACCCAGTCCGCCCTGAGCAAAGACCCCAACGAGAAGCGCGATCAC
ATGGTCCTGCTGGAGTTCGTGACCGCCGCCGGGATCACTCTCGGCATGGACGAGCTGTACAAGTAAAGCG
GCCGCGACTCTAGATCATAATCAGCCATACCACATTTGTAGAGGTTTTACTTGCTTTAAAAACCTCCCAC
ACCTCCCCCTGAACC
