[The description below was written by a language model from this plasmid's Addgene catalogue record.]
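Description:
Cerulean-CytERM-N-17 is a mammalian expression plasmid built on the Cerulean-N1 backbone (about 4.75 kb without the insert), designed to label the endoplasmic reticulum with a cyan fluorescent protein. It is maintained in E. coli as a high-copy plasmid under kanamycin selection, and it carries a neomycin resistance marker that allows G418 selection of stably transfected mammalian cells. The record does not include a feature table, so the origins of replication and the promoter driving the resistance marker are not explicitly documented. The listed SV40pA sequencing primer suggests an SV40 polyadenylation signal downstream of the expression cassette.

The payload is CytERM, an ER-targeting sequence derived from cytochrome P450, expressed from the CMV promoter, a strong constitutive promoter in most mammalian cell types. In this N1-style arrangement the insert sits upstream of the fluorescent protein, so Cerulean is fused to the C terminus of CytERM. The "N-17" in the name probably refers to the N-terminal placement of the targeting sequence and the length of the linker joining the two parts, although the record does not say this. It also does not state the species of origin, the exact portion of cytochrome P450 used, or the cloning method.

The fusion protein localizes to the endoplasmic reticulum and has a reported excitation maximum of 433 nm and emission maximum of 475 nm. It is typically used as an organelle marker for live- or fixed-cell fluorescence microscopy, including multicolour imaging alongside spectrally distinct fluorescent proteins.
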