Addgene plasmid #55347: Cerulean-CytERM-N-17
Purpose: Localization: Endoplasmic Reticulum, Excitation: 433, Emission: 475
Depositing lab: Michael Davidson. Depositing organization: Florida State University, Tallahassee.
Backbone
  Vector backbone: Cerulean-N1
  Backbone size w/o insert (bp): 4750
  Vector type: Mammalian Expression
  Selectable markers: Neomycin (select with G418)
Growth in bacteria
  Bacterial resistance: Kanamycin, 50 μg/mL
  Growth temperature: 37°C
  Growth strain: DH5alpha
  Copy number: High Copy
Gene/Insert
  Gene/Insert name: CytERM (alt names: Cytochrome p450; NM_001171120.1)
  Promoter: CMV
  Tag / fusion protein: Cerulean (C terminal on backbone)
  Cloning method: Unknown
  Sequencing primers: 5′ CMV-F; 3′ SV40pA-R
Terms and licenses: Academic/Nonprofit Terms; Industry Terms: Not Available to Industry
Depositor comments: Cytochrome p450 . Excitation = 433; Emission = 475
How to cite: Cerulean-CytERM-N-17 was a gift from Michael Davidson (Addgene plasmid # 55347 ; http://n2t.net/addgene:55347 ; RRID:Addgene_55347)
